Addgene plasmid #158537: pGEX-delN-EcGlpG
Purpose: Bacterial expression of rhomboid protease EcGlpG without N terminus
Depositing lab: Sinisa Urban. Depositing organization: Johns Hopkins University and School of Medicine. Publication: Decoding the Functional Evolution of an Intramembrane Protease Superfamily by Statistical Coupling Analysis. Mihaljevic L, Urban S. Structure. 2020 Aug 10. pii: S0969-2126(20)30279-3. doi: 10.1016/j.str.2020.07.015. PubMed 32795403.
Backbone
  Vector backbone: PGEX-6P-1
  Backbone size w/o insert (bp): 4952
  Total vector size (bp): 5528
  Modifications to backbone: -
  Vector type: Bacterial Expression
Growth in bacteria
  Bacterial resistance: Ampicillin, 100 μg/mL
  Growth temperature: 37°C
  Growth strain: DH5alpha
  Copy number: High Copy
Gene/Insert
  Gene/Insert name: delta N-terminus EcGlpG
  Species: Escherichia coli
  Insert size (bp): 576
  Mutation: N-terminal deletion (1-86)
  GenBank ID: NC_000913.3
  Tag / fusion protein: GST tag (N terminal on insert)
  Cloning method: Restriction Enzyme; 5′ cloning site - (destroyed during cloning); 3′ cloning site - (destroyed during cloning)
  Sequencing primers: 5′ PGEX-5'; 3′ PGEX-3'
Terms and licenses: Academic/Nonprofit Terms; Industry Terms: Not Available to Industry
How to cite: pGEX-delN-EcGlpG was a gift from Sinisa Urban (Addgene plasmid # 158537 ; http://n2t.net/addgene:158537 ; RRID:Addgene_158537)
