[The description below was written by a language model from this plasmid's Addgene catalogue record and pLannotate feature annotations shown in this document.]
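Description:
pGEX-delN-EcGlpG is a bacterial expression plasmid built on the pGEX-6P-1 backbone for producing a truncated form of the Escherichia coli rhomboid protease GlpG as a glutathione S-transferase fusion. It replicates in E. coli from a ColE1/pMB1-type origin, is catalogued as high copy, and is selected with ampicillin through the β-lactamase (AmpR) gene and its own promoter. The total size is 5,528 bp. Two full sequence records, one from the depositor and one from repository sequencing, give the same feature layout with different start coordinates. The only notable annotation difference is that the lacI promoter is called as the up-mutant lacIq allele in the depositor record and as the plain lacI promoter in the other.

Expression is driven by the strong hybrid tac promoter followed by a lac operator. The plasmid carries its own lacI repressor gene, so transcription is held off until it is induced with IPTG. Downstream lies the Schistosoma japonicum GST coding sequence, followed after a short linker by a glpG fragment of about 570 bp. This fragment corresponds to GlpG lacking residues 1–86, so the N-terminal region is removed while the rest of this intramembrane serine protease is retained. GST sits at the N terminus of the fusion and provides a handle for glutathione affinity purification. The remaining annotations (rop and bom fragments, a lac promoter/lacZα segment and a small yciV fragment) are backbone remnants with no stated function here. The insert was placed by restriction cloning, and both sites were destroyed. According to the record, the construct is used for bacterial expression of N-terminally truncated EcGlpG, in connection with a study of the functional evolution of the rhomboid protease superfamily.
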