Features (pLannotate 1.2.2; 17 found; start..end, strand, type, name):
      6..107     -  CDS            yciV (fragment): RNAAM_ECOLI - Also known as trpH From Escherichia coli (strain K12).
    183..211     +  promoter       tac promoter: strong E. coli promoter; hybrid between the trp and lac UV5 promoters
    219..235     +  protein_bind   lac operator: The lac repressor binds to the lac operator to inhibit transcription in E. coli. This inhibition can be relieved by adding lactose or isopropyl-β-D-thiogalactopyranoside (IPTG). lac repressor encoded by lacI
    258..911     +  CDS            GST26_SCHJA: Experimental evidence at protein level: Swiss-Prot protein existence level 1. GST isoenzymes appear to play a central role in the parasite detoxification system. Other functions are also suspected including a role in increasing the solubility of haematin in the parasite gut. From Schistosoma japonicum (Blood fluke).
    945..1514    +  CDS            glpG (fragment): GLPG_ECOLI - Experimental evidence at protein level: Swiss-Prot protein existence level 1. Rhomboid-type serine protease that catalyzes intramembrane proteolysis. From Escherichia coli (strain K12).
   1545..1584    +  CDS            rop (fragment): Rop protein, which maintains plasmids at low copy number; rop
   1686..1726    +  misc_feature   bom (fragment): basis of mobility region from pBR322
   1831..1935    +  promoter       AmpR promoter: bla
   1936..2796    +  CDS            AmpR: β-lactamase; bla; confers resistance to ampicillin, carbenicillin, and related antibiotics
   2967..3555    +  rep_origin     ori: high-copy-number ColE1/pMB1/pBR322/pUC origin of replication
   3741..3792    -  misc_feature   bom (fragment): basis of mobility region from pBR322
   3799..3876    +  promoter       lacIq promoter: lacI (mutant); In the lacIq allele, a single base change in the promoter boosts expression of the lacI gene about 10-fold.
   3877..4959    +  CDS            lacI: lac repressor; lacI; The lac repressor binds to the lac operator to inhibit transcription in E. coli. This inhibition can be relieved by adding lactose or isopropyl-β-D-thiogalactopyranoside (IPTG).
   4972..4993    +  protein_bind   CAP binding site: CAP binding activates transcription in the presence of cAMP. E. coli catabolite activator protein
   5008..5038    +  promoter       lac promoter: promoter for the E. coli lac operon
   5046..5062    +  protein_bind   lac operator: The lac repressor binds to the lac operator to inhibit transcription in E. coli. This inhibition can be relieved by adding lactose or isopropyl-β-D-thiogalactopyranoside (IPTG). lac repressor encoded by lacI
   5082..5255    +  CDS            lacZα: LacZα fragment of β-galactosidase; lacZ fragment
>Addgene plasmid #158537 | pGEX-delN-EcGlpG | depositor full sequence | sequence record 305947 | pGEX-delN-EcGlpG sequence 5528 bps
ACGTTATCGACTGCACGGTGCACCAATGCTTCTGGCGTCAGGCAGCCATCGGAAGCTGTGGTATGGCTGT
GCAGGTCGTAAATCACTGCATAATTCGTGTCGCTCAAGGCGCACTCCCGTTCTGGATAATGTTTTTTGCG
CCGACATCATAACGGTTCTGGCAAATATTCTGAAATGAGCTGTTGACAATTAATCATCGGCTCGTATAAT
GTGTGGAATTGTGAGCGGATAACAATTTCACACAGGAAACAGTATTCATGTCCCCTATACTAGGTTATTG
GAAAATTAAGGGCCTTGTGCAACCCACTCGACTTCTTTTGGAATATCTTGAAGAAAAATATGAAGAGCAT
TTGTATGAGCGCGATGAAGGTGATAAATGGCGAAACAAAAAGTTTGAATTGGGTTTGGAGTTTCCCAATC
TTCCTTATTATATTGATGGTGATGTTAAATTAACACAGTCTATGGCCATCATACGTTATATAGCTGACAA
GCACAACATGTTGGGTGGTTGTCCAAAAGAGCGTGCAGAGATTTCAATGCTTGAAGGAGCGGTTTTGGAT
ATTAGATACGGTGTTTCGAGAATTGCATATAGTAAAGACTTTGAAACTCTCAAAGTTGATTTTCTTAGCA
AGCTACCTGAAATGCTGAAAATGTTCGAAGATCGTTTATGTCATAAAACATATTTAAATGGTGATCATGT
AACCCATCCTGACTTCATGTTGTATGACGCTCTTGATGTTGTTTTATACATGGACCCAATGTGCCTGGAT
GCGTTCCCAAAATTAGTTTGTTTTAAAAAACGTATTGAAGCTATCCCACAAATTGATAAGTACTTGAAAT
CCAGCAAGTATATAGCATGGCCTTTGCAGGGCTGGCAAGCCACGTTTGGTGGTGGCGACCATCCTCCAAA
ATCGGATCTGGAAGTTCTGTTCCAGGGGCCCATGGCCGCCTTGCGTGAACGCGCAGGTCCGGTAACCTGG
GTGATGATGATCGCCTGCGTGGTGGTGTTTATTGCCATGCAAATTCTCGGCGATCAGGAAGTGATGTTAT
GGCTGGCCTGGCCATTCGATCCAACACTGAAATTTGAGTTCTGGCGTTACTTCACCCACGCGTTAATGCA
CTTCTCGCTGATGCATATCCTCTTTAACCTGCTCTGGTGGTGGTATCTCGGCGGTGCGGTGGAAAAACGC
CTCGGTAGCGGTAAGCTAATTGTCATTACGCTTATCAGCGCCCTGTTAAGCGGCTATGTGCAGCAAAAAT
TCAGCGGGCCGTGGTTTGGCGGGCTTTCTGGCGTGGTGTATGCGCTGATGGGCTACGTCTGGCTACGTGG
CGAACGCGATCCGCAAAGTGGCATTTACCTGCAACGTGGGTTAATTATCTTTGCGCTGATCTGGATTGTC
GCCGGATGGTTTGATTTGTTTGGGATGTCGATGGCGAACGGAGCACACATCGCCGGGTTAGCCGTGGGTT
TAGCGATGGCTTTTGTTGATTCGCTCAATGCGCGAAAACGAAAATAAGCGGCCGCATCGTGACTGACTGA
CGATCTGCCTCGCGCGTTTCGGTGATGACGGTGAAAACCTCTGACACATGCAGCTCCCGGAGACGGTCAC
AGCTTGTCTGTAAGCGGATGCCGGGAGCAGACAAGCCCGTCAGGGCGCGTCAGCGGGTGTTGGCGGGTGT
CGGGGCGCAGCCATGACCCAGTCACGTAGCGATAGCGGAGTGTATAATTCTTGAAGACGAAAGGGCCTCG
TGATACGCCTATTTTTATAGGTTAATGTCATGATAATAATGGTTTCTTAGACGTCAGGTGGCACTTTTCG
GGGAAATGTGCGCGGAACCCCTATTTGTTTATTTTTCTAAATACATTCAAATATGTATCCGCTCATGAGA
CAATAACCCTGATAAATGCTTCAATAATATTGAAAAAGGAAGAGTATGAGTATTCAACATTTCCGTGTCG
CCCTTATTCCCTTTTTTGCGGCATTTTGCCTTCCTGTTTTTGCTCACCCAGAAACGCTGGTGAAAGTAAA
AGATGCTGAAGATCAGTTGGGTGCACGAGTGGGTTACATCGAACTGGATCTCAACAGCGGTAAGATCCTT
GAGAGTTTTCGCCCCGAAGAACGTTTTCCAATGATGAGCACTTTTAAAGTTCTGCTATGTGGCGCGGTAT
TATCCCGTGTTGACGCCGGGCAAGAGCAACTCGGTCGCCGCATACACTATTCTCAGAATGACTTGGTTGA
GTACTCACCAGTCACAGAAAAGCATCTTACGGATGGCATGACAGTAAGAGAATTATGCAGTGCTGCCATA
ACCATGAGTGATAACACTGCGGCCAACTTACTTCTGACAACGATCGGAGGACCGAAGGAGCTAACCGCTT
TTTTGCACAACATGGGGGATCATGTAACTCGCCTTGATCGTTGGGAACCGGAGCTGAATGAAGCCATACC
AAACGACGAGCGTGACACCACGATGCCTGCAGCAATGGCAACAACGTTGCGCAAACTATTAACTGGCGAA
CTACTTACTCTAGCTTCCCGGCAACAATTAATAGACTGGATGGAGGCGGATAAAGTTGCAGGACCACTTC
TGCGCTCGGCCCTTCCGGCTGGCTGGTTTATTGCTGATAAATCTGGAGCCGGTGAGCGTGGGTCTCGCGG
TATCATTGCAGCACTGGGGCCAGATGGTAAGCCCTCCCGTATCGTAGTTATCTACACGACGGGGAGTCAG
GCAACTATGGATGAACGAAATAGACAGATCGCTGAGATAGGTGCCTCACTGATTAAGCATTGGTAACTGT
CAGACCAAGTTTACTCATATATACTTTAGATTGATTTAAAACTTCATTTTTAATTTAAAAGGATCTAGGT
GAAGATCCTTTTTGATAATCTCATGACCAAAATCCCTTAACGTGAGTTTTCGTTCCACTGAGCGTCAGAC
CCCGTAGAAAAGATCAAAGGATCTTCTTGAGATCCTTTTTTTCTGCGCGTAATCTGCTGCTTGCAAACAA
AAAAACCACCGCTACCAGCGGTGGTTTGTTTGCCGGATCAAGAGCTACCAACTCTTTTTCCGAAGGTAAC
TGGCTTCAGCAGAGCGCAGATACCAAATACTGTCCTTCTAGTGTAGCCGTAGTTAGGCCACCACTTCAAG
AACTCTGTAGCACCGCCTACATACCTCGCTCTGCTAATCCTGTTACCAGTGGCTGCTGCCAGTGGCGATA
AGTCGTGTCTTACCGGGTTGGACTCAAGACGATAGTTACCGGATAAGGCGCAGCGGTCGGGCTGAACGGG
GGGTTCGTGCACACAGCCCAGCTTGGAGCGAACGACCTACACCGAACTGAGATACCTACAGCGTGAGCTA
TGAGAAAGCGCCACGCTTCCCGAAGGGAGAAAGGCGGACAGGTATCCGGTAAGCGGCAGGGTCGGAACAG
GAGAGCGCACGAGGGAGCTTCCAGGGGGAAACGCCTGGTATCTTTATAGTCCTGTCGGGTTTCGCCACCT
CTGACTTGAGCGTCGATTTTTGTGATGCTCGTCAGGGGGGCGGAGCCTATGGAAAAACGCCAGCAACGCG
GCCTTTTTACGGTTCCTGGCCTTTTGCTGGCCTTTTGCTCACATGTTCTTTCCTGCGTTATCCCCTGATT
CTGTGGATAACCGTATTACCGCCTTTGAGTGAGCTGATACCGCTCGCCGCAGCCGAACGACCGAGCGCAG
CGAGTCAGTGAGCGAGGAAGCGGAAGAGCGCCTGATGCGGTATTTTCTCCTTACGCATCTGTGCGGTATT
TCACACCGCATAAATTCCGACACCATCGAATGGTGCAAAACCTTTCGCGGTATGGCATGATAGCGCCCGG
AAGAGAGTCAATTCAGGGTGGTGAATGTGAAACCAGTAACGTTATACGATGTCGCAGAGTATGCCGGTGT
CTCTTATCAGACCGTTTCCCGCGTGGTGAACCAGGCCAGCCACGTTTCTGCGAAAACGCGGGAAAAAGTG
GAAGCGGCGATGGCGGAGCTGAATTACATTCCCAACCGCGTGGCACAACAACTGGCGGGCAAACAGTCGT
TGCTGATTGGCGTTGCCACCTCCAGTCTGGCCCTGCACGCGCCGTCGCAAATTGTCGCGGCGATTAAATC
TCGCGCCGATCAACTGGGTGCCAGCGTGGTGGTGTCGATGGTAGAACGAAGCGGCGTCGAAGCCTGTAAA
GCGGCGGTGCACAATCTTCTCGCGCAACGCGTCAGTGGGCTGATCATTAACTATCCGCTGGATGACCAGG
ATGCCATTGCTGTGGAAGCTGCCTGCACTAATGTTCCGGCGTTATTTCTTGATGTCTCTGACCAGACACC
CATCAACAGTATTATTTTCTCCCATGAAGACGGTACGCGACTGGGCGTGGAGCATCTGGTCGCATTGGGT
CACCAGCAAATCGCGCTGTTAGCGGGCCCATTAAGTTCTGTCTCGGCGCGTCTGCGTCTGGCTGGCTGGC
ATAAATATCTCACTCGCAATCAAATTCAGCCGATAGCGGAACGGGAAGGCGACTGGAGTGCCATGTCCGG
TTTTCAACAAACCATGCAAATGCTGAATGAGGGCATCGTTCCCACTGCGATGCTGGTTGCCAACGATCAG
ATGGCGCTGGGCGCAATGCGCGCCATTACCGAGTCCGGGCTGCGCGTTGGTGCGGATATCTCGGTAGTGG
GATACGACGATACCGAAGACAGCTCATGTTATATCCCGCCGTCAACCACCATCAAACAGGATTTTCGCCT
GCTGGGGCAAACCAGCGTGGACCGCTTGCTGCAACTCTCTCAGGGCCAGGCGGTGAAGGGCAATCAGCTG
TTGCCCGTCTCACTGGTGAAAAGAAAAACCACCCTGGCGCCCAATACGCAAACCGCCTCTCCCCGCGCGT
TGGCCGATTCATTAATGCAGCTGGCACGACAGGTTTCCCGACTGGAAAGCGGGCAGTGAGCGCAACGCAA
TTAATGTGAGTTAGCTCACTCATTAGGCACCCCAGGCTTTACACTTTATGCTTCCGGCTCGTATGTTGTG
TGGAATTGTGAGCGGATAACAATTTCACACAGGAAACAGCTATGACCATGATTACGGATTCACTGGCCGT
CGTTTTACAACGTCGTGACTGGGAAAACCCTGGCGTTACCCAACTTAATCGCCTTGCAGCACATCCCCCT
TTCGCCAGCTGGCGTAATAGCGAAGAGGCCCGCACCGATCGCCCTTCCCAACAGTTGCGCAGCCTGAATG
GCGAATGGCGCTTTGCCTGGTTTCCGGCACCAGAAGCGGTGCCGGAAAGCTGGCTGGAGTGCGATCTTCC
TGAGGCCGATACTGTCGTCGTCCCCTCAAACTGGCAGATGCACGGTTACGATGCGCCCATCTACACCAAC
GTAACCTATCCCATTACGGTCAATCCGCCGTTTGTTCCCACGGAGAATCCGACGGGTTGTTACTCGCTCA
CATTTAATGTTGATGAAAGCTGGCTACAGGAAGGCCAGACGCGAATTATTTTTGATGGCGTTGGAATT
