Features (pLannotate 1.2.2; 17 found; start..end, strand, type, name):
      1..29      +  promoter       tac promoter: strong E. coli promoter; hybrid between the trp and lac UV5 promoters
     37..53      +  protein_bind   lac operator: The lac repressor binds to the lac operator to inhibit transcription in E. coli. This inhibition can be relieved by adding lactose or isopropyl-β-D-thiogalactopyranoside (IPTG). lac repressor encoded by lacI
     76..729     +  CDS            GST26_SCHJA: Experimental evidence at protein level: Swiss-Prot protein existence level 1. GST isoenzymes appear to play a central role in the parasite detoxification system. Other functions are also suspected including a role in increasing the solubility of haematin in the parasite gut. From Schistosoma japonicum (Blood fluke).
    763..1332    +  CDS            glpG (fragment): GLPG_ECOLI - Experimental evidence at protein level: Swiss-Prot protein existence level 1. Rhomboid-type serine protease that catalyzes intramembrane proteolysis. From Escherichia coli (strain K12).
   1363..1402    +  CDS            rop (fragment): Rop protein, which maintains plasmids at low copy number; rop
   1504..1544    +  misc_feature   bom (fragment): basis of mobility region from pBR322
   1649..1753    +  promoter       AmpR promoter: bla
   1754..2614    +  CDS            AmpR: β-lactamase; bla; confers resistance to ampicillin, carbenicillin, and related antibiotics
   2785..3373    +  rep_origin     ori: high-copy-number ColE1/pMB1/pBR322/pUC origin of replication
   3559..3610    -  misc_feature   bom (fragment): basis of mobility region from pBR322
   3617..3694    +  promoter       lacI promoter: lacI
   3695..4777    +  CDS            lacI: lac repressor; lacI; The lac repressor binds to the lac operator to inhibit transcription in E. coli. This inhibition can be relieved by adding lactose or isopropyl-β-D-thiogalactopyranoside (IPTG).
   4790..4811    +  protein_bind   CAP binding site: CAP binding activates transcription in the presence of cAMP. E. coli catabolite activator protein
   4826..4856    +  promoter       lac promoter: promoter for the E. coli lac operon
   4864..4880    +  protein_bind   lac operator: The lac repressor binds to the lac operator to inhibit transcription in E. coli. This inhibition can be relieved by adding lactose or isopropyl-β-D-thiogalactopyranoside (IPTG). lac repressor encoded by lacI
   4900..5073    +  CDS            lacZα: LacZα fragment of β-galactosidase; lacZ fragment
   5337..5453    -  CDS            yciV (fragment): RNAAM_ECOLI - Also known as trpH From Escherichia coli (strain K12).
>Addgene plasmid #158537 | pGEX-delN-EcGlpG | addgene full sequence | sequence record 311995 | Addgene NGS Result
TTGACAATTAATCATCGGCTCGTATAATGTGTGGAATTGTGAGCGGATAACAATTTCACACAGGAAACAG
TATTCATGTCCCCTATACTAGGTTATTGGAAAATTAAGGGCCTTGTGCAACCCACTCGACTTCTTTTGGA
ATATCTTGAAGAAAAATATGAAGAGCATTTGTATGAGCGCGATGAAGGTGATAAATGGCGAAACAAAAAG
TTTGAATTGGGTTTGGAGTTTCCCAATCTTCCTTATTATATTGATGGTGATGTTAAATTAACACAGTCTA
TGGCCATCATACGTTATATAGCTGACAAGCACAACATGTTGGGTGGTTGTCCAAAAGAGCGTGCAGAGAT
TTCAATGCTTGAAGGAGCGGTTTTGGATATTAGATACGGTGTTTCGAGAATTGCATATAGTAAAGACTTT
GAAACTCTCAAAGTTGATTTTCTTAGCAAGCTACCTGAAATGCTGAAAATGTTCGAAGATCGTTTATGTC
ATAAAACATATTTAAATGGTGATCATGTAACCCATCCTGACTTCATGTTGTATGACGCTCTTGATGTTGT
TTTATACATGGACCCAATGTGCCTGGATGCGTTCCCAAAATTAGTTTGTTTTAAAAAACGTATTGAAGCT
ATCCCACAAATTGATAAGTACTTGAAATCCAGCAAGTATATAGCATGGCCTTTGCAGGGCTGGCAAGCCA
CGTTTGGTGGTGGCGACCATCCTCCAAAATCGGATCTGGAAGTTCTGTTCCAGGGGCCCATGGCCGCCTT
GCGTGAACGCGCAGGTCCGGTAACCTGGGTGATGATGATCGCCTGCGTGGTGGTGTTTATTGCCATGCAA
ATTCTCGGCGATCAGGAAGTGATGTTATGGCTGGCCTGGCCATTCGATCCAACACTGAAATTTGAGTTCT
GGCGTTACTTCACCCACGCGTTAATGCACTTCTCGCTGATGCATATCCTCTTTAACCTGCTCTGGTGGTG
GTATCTCGGCGGTGCGGTGGAAAAACGCCTCGGTAGCGGTAAGCTAATTGTCATTACGCTTATCAGCGCC
CTGTTAAGCGGCTATGTGCAGCAAAAATTCAGCGGGCCGTGGTTTGGCGGGCTTTCTGGCGTGGTGTATG
CGCTGATGGGCTACGTCTGGCTACGTGGCGAACGCGATCCGCAAAGTGGCATTTACCTGCAACGTGGGTT
AATTATCTTTGCGCTGATCTGGATTGTCGCCGGATGGTTTGATTTGTTTGGGATGTCGATGGCGAACGGA
GCACACATCGCCGGGTTAGCCGTGGGTTTAGCGATGGCTTTTGTTGATTCGCTCAATGCGCGAAAACGAA
AATAAGCGGCCGCATCGTGACTGACTGACGATCTGCCTCGCGCGTTTCGGTGATGACGGTGAAAACCTCT
GACACATGCAGCTCCCGGAGACGGTCACAGCTTGTCTGTAAGCGGATGCCGGGAGCAGACAAGCCCGTCA
GGGCGCGTCAGCGGGTGTTGGCGGGTGTCGGGGCGCAGCCATGACCCAGTCACGTAGCGATAGCGGAGTG
TATAATTCTTGAAGACGAAAGGGCCTCGTGATACGCCTATTTTTATAGGTTAATGTCATGATAATAATGG
TTTCTTAGACGTCAGGTGGCACTTTTCGGGGAAATGTGCGCGGAACCCCTATTTGTTTATTTTTCTAAAT
ACATTCAAATATGTATCCGCTCATGAGACAATAACCCTGATAAATGCTTCAATAATATTGAAAAAGGAAG
AGTATGAGTATTCAACATTTCCGTGTCGCCCTTATTCCCTTTTTTGCGGCATTTTGCCTTCCTGTTTTTG
CTCACCCAGAAACGCTGGTGAAAGTAAAAGATGCTGAAGATCAGTTGGGTGCACGAGTGGGTTACATCGA
ACTGGATCTCAACAGCGGTAAGATCCTTGAGAGTTTTCGCCCCGAAGAACGTTTTCCAATGATGAGCACT
TTTAAAGTTCTGCTATGTGGCGCGGTATTATCCCGTGTTGACGCCGGGCAAGAGCAACTCGGTCGCCGCA
TACACTATTCTCAGAATGACTTGGTTGAGTACTCACCAGTCACAGAAAAGCATCTTACGGATGGCATGAC
AGTAAGAGAATTATGCAGTGCTGCCATAACCATGAGTGATAACACTGCGGCCAACTTACTTCTGACAACG
ATCGGAGGACCGAAGGAGCTAACCGCTTTTTTGCACAACATGGGGGATCATGTAACTCGCCTTGATCGTT
GGGAACCGGAGCTGAATGAAGCCATACCAAACGACGAGCGTGACACCACGATGCCTGCAGCAATGGCAAC
AACGTTGCGCAAACTATTAACTGGCGAACTACTTACTCTAGCTTCCCGGCAACAATTAATAGACTGGATG
GAGGCGGATAAAGTTGCAGGACCACTTCTGCGCTCGGCCCTTCCGGCTGGCTGGTTTATTGCTGATAAAT
CTGGAGCCGGTGAGCGTGGGTCTCGCGGTATCATTGCAGCACTGGGGCCAGATGGTAAGCCCTCCCGTAT
CGTAGTTATCTACACGACGGGGAGTCAGGCAACTATGGATGAACGAAATAGACAGATCGCTGAGATAGGT
GCCTCACTGATTAAGCATTGGTAACTGTCAGACCAAGTTTACTCATATATACTTTAGATTGATTTAAAAC
TTCATTTTTAATTTAAAAGGATCTAGGTGAAGATCCTTTTTGATAATCTCATGACCAAAATCCCTTAACG
TGAGTTTTCGTTCCACTGAGCGTCAGACCCCGTAGAAAAGATCAAAGGATCTTCTTGAGATCCTTTTTTT
CTGCGCGTAATCTGCTGCTTGCAAACAAAAAAACCACCGCTACCAGCGGTGGTTTGTTTGCCGGATCAAG
AGCTACCAACTCTTTTTCCGAAGGTAACTGGCTTCAGCAGAGCGCAGATACCAAATACTGTCCTTCTAGT
GTAGCCGTAGTTAGGCCACCACTTCAAGAACTCTGTAGCACCGCCTACATACCTCGCTCTGCTAATCCTG
TTACCAGTGGCTGCTGCCAGTGGCGATAAGTCGTGTCTTACCGGGTTGGACTCAAGACGATAGTTACCGG
ATAAGGCGCAGCGGTCGGGCTGAACGGGGGGTTCGTGCACACAGCCCAGCTTGGAGCGAACGACCTACAC
CGAACTGAGATACCTACAGCGTGAGCTATGAGAAAGCGCCACGCTTCCCGAAGGGAGAAAGGCGGACAGG
TATCCGGTAAGCGGCAGGGTCGGAACAGGAGAGCGCACGAGGGAGCTTCCAGGGGGAAACGCCTGGTATC
TTTATAGTCCTGTCGGGTTTCGCCACCTCTGACTTGAGCGTCGATTTTTGTGATGCTCGTCAGGGGGGCG
GAGCCTATGGAAAAACGCCAGCAACGCGGCCTTTTTACGGTTCCTGGCCTTTTGCTGGCCTTTTGCTCAC
ATGTTCTTTCCTGCGTTATCCCCTGATTCTGTGGATAACCGTATTACCGCCTTTGAGTGAGCTGATACCG
CTCGCCGCAGCCGAACGACCGAGCGCAGCGAGTCAGTGAGCGAGGAAGCGGAAGAGCGCCTGATGCGGTA
TTTTCTCCTTACGCATCTGTGCGGTATTTCACACCGCATAAATTCCGACACCATCGAATGGCGCAAAACC
TTTCGCGGTATGGCATGATAGCGCCCGGAAGAGAGTCAATTCAGGGTGGTGAATGTGAAACCAGTAACGT
TATACGATGTCGCAGAGTATGCCGGTGTCTCTTATCAGACCGTTTCCCGCGTGGTGAACCAGGCCAGCCA
CGTTTCTGCGAAAACGCGGGAAAAAGTGGAAGCGGCGATGGCGGAGCTGAATTACATTCCCAACCGCGTG
GCACAACAACTGGCGGGCAAACAGTCGTTGCTGATTGGCGTTGCCACCTCCAGTCTGGCCCTGCACGCGC
CGTCGCAAATTGTCGCGGCGATTAAATCTCGCGCCGATCAACTGGGTGCCAGCGTGGTGGTGTCGATGGT
AGAACGAAGCGGCGTCGAAGCCTGTAAAGCGGCGGTGCACAATCTTCTCGCGCAACGCGTCAGTGGGCTG
ATCATTAACTATCCGCTGGATGACCAGGATGCCATTGCTGTGGAAGCTGCCTGCACTAATGTTCCGGCGT
TATTTCTTGATGTCTCTGACCAGACACCCATCAACAGTATTATTTTCTCCCATGAAGACGGTACGCGACT
GGGCGTGGAGCATCTGGTCGCATTGGGTCACCAGCAAATCGCGCTGTTAGCGGGCCCATTAAGTTCTGTC
TCGGCGCGTCTGCGTCTGGCTGGCTGGCATAAATATCTCACTCGCAATCAAATTCAGCCGATAGCGGAAC
GGGAAGGCGACTGGAGTGCCATGTCCGGTTTTCAACAAACCATGCAAATGCTGAATGAGGGCATCGTTCC
CACTGCGATGCTGGTTGCCAACGATCAGATGGCGCTGGGCGCAATGCGCGCCATTACCGAGTCCGGGCTG
CGCGTTGGTGCGGATATCTCGGTAGTGGGATACGACGATACCGAAGACAGCTCATGTTATATCCCGCCGT
TAACCACCATCAAACAGGATTTTCGCCTGCTGGGGCAAACCAGCGTGGACCGCTTGCTGCAACTCTCTCA
GGGCCAGGCGGTGAAGGGCAATCAGCTGTTGCCCGTCTCACTGGTGAAAAGAAAAACCACGCTAGCGCCC
AATACGCAAACCGCCTCTCCCCGCGCGTTGGCCGATTCATTAATGCAGCTGGCACGACAGGTTTCCCGAC
TGGAAAGCGGGCAGTGAGCGCAACGCAATTAATGTAAGTTAGCTCACTCATTAGGCACCCCAGGCTTTAC
ACTTTATGCTTCCGGCTCGTATGTTGTGTGGAATTGTGAGCGGATAACAATTTCACACAGGAAACAGCTA
TGACCATGATTACGGATTCACTGGCCGTCGTTTTACAACGTCGTGACTGGGAAAACCCTGGCGTTACCCA
ACTTAATCGCCTTGCAGCACATCCCCCTTTCGCCAGCTGGCGTAATAGCGAAGAGGCCCGCACCGATCGC
CCTTCCCAACAGTTGCGCAGCCTGAATGGCGAATGGCGCTTTGCCTGGTTTCCGGCACCAGAAGCGGTGC
CGGAAAGCTGGCTGGAGTGCGATCTTCCTGAGGCCGATACTGTCGTCGTCCCCTCAAACTGGCAGATGCA
CGGTTACGATGCGCCCATCTACACCAACGTGACCTATCCCATTACGGTCAATCCGCCGTTTGTTCCCACG
GAGAATCCGACGGGTTGTTACTCGCTCACATTTAATGTTGATGAAAGCTGGCTACAGGAAGGCCAGACGC
GAATTATTTTTGATGGCGTTGGAATTAGCTTATCGACTGCACGGTGCACCAATGCTTCTGGCGTCAGGCA
GCCATCGGAAGCTGTGGTATGGCTGTGCAGGTCGTAAATCACTGCATAATTCGTGTCGCTCAAGGCGCAC
TCCCGTTCTGGATAATGTTTTTTGCGCCGACATCATAACGGTTCTGGCAAATATTCTGAAATGAGCTG
